>Addgene plasmid #161047 | pDONR221-MFSD14B_STOP | addgene full sequence | sequence record 461352 | Addgene NGS Result
TTGATAAGCAATGCTTTCTTATAATGCCAACTTTGTACAAGAAAGCTGGGTCTTACAGCTCGGTACACTG
ATTGCCGGGCTCCTCGAAGCTAGACAGCTCCCAGATGGAGCTATCCTGCAGCAGTGGCTCGATATCCTCG
TCGCTGCCTCTCTCAGGTGTATTGGTCAGAGAGCCAGAGGAGCTGTTGGAGTGCTTCTGCACGCCAGAGG
CCTTGGAGTACTCTGGGATGAACAGGGCCACCAGAAAAGACATCAGCACGATACATGCTCCAAACAGGAA
AGGTGGTCCTGGGATCACGGCTCCCTGCAGTGGCACATTGTTGGAGTTCAGCTTTGGGCCCAGCTCGGTC
AGCTCCACGTGGAACATATAAAAGATGAAGCCGTACAGGGCAGGTCCCAGTCCATTGCACAGTCCCCTGA
TTCCTGTGATGATGCCCTGTGCCACTCCCTGCTGGTCGCTCTCTGCGTTCCTGCTCACCAGGGCAGAGAT
GGCGGGAAAGGTGATAGAGGACATTGCTGCCACTGTTCCTGCTGCCCACATCATCCAGGCCTGAGAGCCG
AAGCCATACCAGGCCAGCTGCAGCATCTGAAAGCCCAGGCCCAGCAGCACGGTATTCTTGTTGCCCAGAG
AGCGCATCAGGATGGACAGGAAGGCTGTCTGGGCCACGATGGACAGGATGCCCACCATGGCGATGAAGGC
GGCGATCTTCACGCTGCCAAAGCCGATGACCTGCCTCAGATACAGAAAGAAGCTAGAGTACTGGCCGGCC
TCAGGCAGGTAGGACAGGAACACGGTGATACAGATCAGCAGCACTGTGGAATCCTTGCCGACCTTCTTCA
GGCTGGCAAAGGGGTCTGCCTGCTTCCAGCTGATCTGTGCTCCCCAAGACACTGGCCGCATCTTCTCTGG
CAGGCTCTCAGGCACGGCCACCAGGATGAAGCAGATATCCAGCAGGGCCACCACGGTTGCCACCAGCACC
ACCAGAGAGTCGCCATAGGAGGCGCTCAGGTATGCTCCGATTGCTGGGGAGCTCACCAGGGATGCGGCAA
AGGTGGCGCTCACCCATCCATATGCGGTGCTCCGCTCGTGCTCCTGTGTCACATCGGCCACGTAGGCGAA
GATCACGGAAAATGTCACGCTGAACACGCCAGACACGGAGATCATGGCGAAATACCACCAAGGGGAGATT
CTCATCAGGGGGATTGGGAAGCATGTAAAGAACACGGTGCCCAGCAGAAAAGGCTTCCGGCCCCACACGT
CGCTCAGGGCGCCGATCAGTGGGGCGCTCAGAAAAGACAGCAGGCCCTTCACGCCCTGGATCAGGCCGTT
CATCAGGAAGGTGTGCTGGGAAAATGTCTCGTGCAGCACGGTCAGCATAGGTGTGGTCAGCAGGCCCCAG
GCAAAGAACTCCAGGAAGATCACGATGGCGGCGTGGTACACGCTGGGTCTGCCAAAGCCCTGCAGCCATG
TAGATCCTGCTGCCTGTGCTCCTGCCCTCTTCTCAGGCATGGCTCCTGCCTCTGGCTCAGATGCTGCCTT
CTCCTCCAGCTCTGGAGGTGGCTCCACGGACATGGTGGAGCCTGCTTTTTTGTACAAAGTTGGCATTATA
AAAAAGCATTGCTCATCAATGTGTTGCAACGAACAGGTCACTATCAGTCAAAATAAAATCATTATTTGGG
GCCCGAGCTTAAGACTGGCCGTCGTTTTACAACGTCGTGACTGGGAAAACATCCATGCTAGCGTTAACGC
GAGAGTAGGGAACTGCCAGGCATCAAATAAAACGAAAGGCTCAGTCGGAAGACTGGGCCTTTCGTTTTAT
CTGTTGTTTGTCGGTGAACGCTCTCCTGAGTAGGACAAATCCGCCGGGAGCGGATTTGAACGTTGTGAAG
CAACGGCCCGGAGGGTGGCGGGCAGGACGCCCGCCATAAACTGCCAGGCATCAAACTAAGCAGAAGGCCA
TCCTGACGGATGGCCTTTTTGCGTTTCTACAAACTCTTCCTGGCTAGCGGTACGCGTATTAATTGCGTTG
CGCTCACTGCCCGCTTTCCAGTCGGGAAACCTGTCGTGCCAGCTGCATTAATGAATCGGCCAACGCGCGG
GGAGAGGCGGTTTGCGTATTGGGCGCTCTTCCGCTTCCTCGCTCACTGACTCGCTGCGCTCGGTCGTTCG
GCTGCGGCGAGCGGTATCAGCTCACTCAAAGGCGGTAATACGGTTATCCACAGAATCAGGGGATAACGCA
GGAAAGAACATGTGAGCAAAAGGCCAGCAAAAGGCCAGGAACCGTAAAAAGGCCGCGTTGCTGGCGTTTT
TCCATAGGCTCCGCCCCCCTGACGAGCATCACAAAAATCGACGCTCAAGTCAGAGGTGGCGAAACCCGAC
AGGACTATAAAGATACCAGGCGTTTCCCCCTGGAAGCTCCCTCGTGCGCTCTCCTGTTCCGACCCTGCCG
CTTACCGGATACCTGTCCGCCTTTCTCCCTTCGGGAAGCGTGGCGCTTTCTCATAGCTCACGCTGTAGGT
ATCTCAGTTCGGTGTAGGTCGTTCGCTCCAAGCTGGGCTGTGTGCACGAACCCCCCGTTCAGCCCGACCG
CTGCGCCTTATCCGGTAACTATCGTCTTGAGTCCAACCCGGTAAGACACGACTTATCGCCACTGGCAGCA
GCCACTGGTAACAGGATTAGCAGAGCGAGGTATGTAGGCGGTGCTACAGAGTTCTTGAAGTGGTGGCCTA
ACTACGGCTACACTAGAAGAACAGTATTTGGTATCTGCGCTCTGCTGAAGCCAGTTACCTTCGGAAAAAG
AGTTGGTAGCTCTTGATCCGGCAAACAAACCACCGCTGGTAGCGGTGGTTTTTTTGTTTGCAAGCAGCAG
ATTACGCGCAGAAAAAAAGGATCTCAAGAAGATCCTTTGATCTTTTCTACGGGGTCTGACGCTCAGTGGA
ACGACGCGTAACTCACGTTAAGGGATTTTGGTCATGAGCTTGCGCCGTCCCGTCAAGTCAGCGTAATGCT
CTGCCAGTGTTACAACCAATTAACCAATTCTGATTAGAAAAACTCATCGAGCATCAAATGAAACTGCAAT
TTATTCATATCAGGATTATCAATACCATATTTTTGAAAAAGCCGTTTCTGTAATGAAGGAGAAAACTCAC
CGAGGCAGTTCCATAGGATGGCAAGATCCTGGTATCGGTCTGCGATTCCGACTCGTCCAACATCAATACA
ACCTATTAATTTCCCCTCGTCAAAAATAAGGTTATCAAGTGAGAAATCACCATGAGTGACGACTGAATCC
GGTGAGAATGGCAAAAGTTTATGCATTTCTTTCCAGACTTGTTCAACAGGCCAGCCATTACGCTCGTCAT
CAAAATCACTCGCATCAACCAAACCGTTATTCATTCGTGATTGCGCCTGAGCGAGACGAAATACGCGATC
GCTGTTAAAAGGACAATTACAAACAGGAATCGAATGCAACCGGCGCAGGAACACTGCCAGCGCATCAACA
ATATTTTCACCTGAATCAGGATATTCTTCTAATACCTGGAATGCTGTTTTTCCGGGGATCGCAGTGGTGA
GTAACCATGCATCATCAGGAGTACGGATAAAATGCTTGATGGTCGGAAGAGGCATAAATTCCGTCAGCCA
GTTTAGTCTGACCATCTCATCTGTAACATCATTGGCAACGCTACCTTTGCCATGTTTCAGAAACAACTCT
GGCGCATCGGGCTTCCCATACAAGCGATAGATTGTCGCACCTGATTGCCCGACATTATCGCGAGCCCATT
TATACCCATATAAATCAGCATCCATGTTGGAATTTAATCGCGGCCTCGACGTTTCCCGTTGAATATGGCT
CATAACACCCCTTGTATTACTGTTTATGTAAGCAGACAGTTTTATTGTTCATGATGATATATTTTTATCT
TGTGCAATGTAACATCAGAGATTTTGAGACACGGGCCAGAGCTGCCAGGAAACAGCTATGACCATGTAAT
ACGACTCACTATAGGGGATATCAGCTGGATGGCAAATAATGATTTTATTTTGACTGATAGTGACCTGTTC
GTTGCAACAAA
Features (pLannotate 1.2.2; 10 found; start..end, strand, type, name):
     56..1573    -  CDS            MFSD14B: MF14B_HUMAN - Also known as HIATL1 Experimental evidence at protein level: Swiss-Prot protein existence level 1. From Homo sapiens (Human).
   1579..1678    -  protein_bind   attL1: mutant version of attL; recombination site for the Gateway® LR reaction LR Clonase™
   1694..1730    +  CDS            lacZα (fragment): LacZα fragment of β-galactosidase; lacZ fragment
   1777..1820    -  terminator     rrnB T1 terminator: Escherichia coli rrnB; transcription terminator T1 from the E. coli rrnB gene
   1952..1979    +  terminator     rrnB T2 terminator: transcription terminator T2 from the E. coli rrnB gene
   2034..2126    -  CDS            lacI (fragment): lac repressor; lacI; The lac repressor binds to the lac operator to inhibit transcription in E. coli. This inhibition can be relieved by adding lactose or isopropyl-β-D-thiogalactopyranoside (IPTG).
   2309..2897    -  rep_origin     ori: high-copy-number ColE1/pMB1/pBR322/pUC origin of replication
   3044..3853    -  CDS            KanR: aminoglycoside phosphotransferase; aph(3')-Ia; confers resistance to kanamycin in bacteria or G418 (Geneticin®) in eukaryotes
   3987..4005    +  promoter       T7 promoter: promoter for bacteriophage T7 RNA polymerase
   4023..51      +  protein_bind   attL2 (across the origin): mutant version of attL; recombination site for the Gateway® LR reaction LR Clonase™
