>Addgene plasmid #161047 | pDONR221-MFSD14B_STOP | analyzer sequence | sequence record 312028
CTTTCCTGCGTTATCCCCTGATTCTGTGGATAACCGTATTACCGCCTTTGAGTGAGCTGATACCGCTCGC
CGCAGCCGAACGACCGAGCGCAGCGAGTCAGTGAGCGAGGAAGCGGAAGAGCGCCCAATACGCAAACCGC
CTCTCCCCGCGCGTTGGCCGATTCATTAATGCAGCTGGCACGACAGGTTTCCCGACTGGAAAGCGGGCAG
TGAGCGCAACGCAATTAATACGCGTACCGCTAGCCAGGAAGAGTTTGTAGAAACGCAAAAAGGCCATCCG
TCAGGATGGCCTTCTGCTTAGTTTGATGCCTGGCAGTTTATGGCGGGCGTCCTGCCCGCCACCCTCCGGG
CCGTTGCTTCACAACGTTCAAATCCGCTCCCGGCGGATTTGTCCTACTCAGGAGAGCGTTCACCGACAAA
CAACAGATAAAACGAAAGGCCCAGTCTTCCGACTGAGCCTTTCGTTTTATTTGATGCCTGGCAGTTCCCT
ACTCTCGCGTTAACGCTAGCATGGATGTTTTCCCAGTCACGACGTTGTAAAACGACGGCCAGTCTTAAGC
TCGGGCCCCAAATAATGATTTTATTTTGACTGATAGTGACCTGTTCGTTGCAACACATTGATGAGCAATG
CTTTTTTATAATGCCAACTTTGTACAAAAAAGCAGGCTCCACCATGTCCGTGGAGCCACCTCCAGAGCTG
GAGGAGAAGGCAGCATCTGAGCCAGAGGCAGGAGCCATGCCTGAGAAGAGGGCAGGAGCACAGGCAGCAG
GATCTACATGGCTGCAGGGCTTTGGCAGACCCAGCGTGTACCACGCCGCCATCGTGATCTTCCTGGAGTT
CTTTGCCTGGGGCCTGCTGACCACACCTATGCTGACCGTGCTGCACGAGACATTTTCCCAGCACACCTTC
CTGATGAACGGCCTGATCCAGGGCGTGAAGGGCCTGCTGTCTTTTCTGAGCGCCCCACTGATCGGCGCCC
TGAGCGACGTGTGGGGCCGGAAGCCTTTTCTGCTGGGCACCGTGTTCTTTACATGCTTCCCAATCCCCCT
GATGAGAATCTCCCCTTGGTGGTATTTCGCCATGATCTCCGTGTCTGGCGTGTTCAGCGTGACATTTTCC
GTGATCTTCGCCTACGTGGCCGATGTGACACAGGAGCACGAGCGGAGCACCGCATATGGATGGGTGAGCG
CCACCTTTGCCGCATCCCTGGTGAGCTCCCCAGCAATCGGAGCATACCTGAGCGCCTCCTATGGCGACTC
TCTGGTGGTGCTGGTGGCAACCGTGGTGGCCCTGCTGGATATCTGCTTCATCCTGGTGGCCGTGCCTGAG
AGCCTGCCAGAGAAGATGCGGCCAGTGTCTTGGGGAGCACAGATCAGCTGGAAGCAGGCAGACCCCTTTG
CCAGCCTGAAGAAGGTCGGCAAGGATTCCACAGTGCTGCTGATCTGTATCACCGTGTTCCTGTCCTACCT
GCCTGAGGCCGGCCAGTACTCTAGCTTCTTTCTGTATCTGAGGCAGGTCATCGGCTTTGGCAGCGTGAAG
ATCGCCGCCTTCATCGCCATGGTGGGCATCCTGTCCATCGTGGCCCAGACAGCCTTCCTGTCCATCCTGA
TGCGCTCTCTGGGCAACAAGAATACCGTGCTGCTGGGCCTGGGCTTTCAGATGCTGCAGCTGGCCTGGTA
TGGCTTCGGCTCTCAGGCCTGGATGATGTGGGCAGCAGGAACAGTGGCAGCAATGTCCTCTATCACCTTT
CCCGCCATCTCTGCCCTGGTGAGCAGGAACGCAGAGAGCGACCAGCAGGGAGTGGCACAGGGCATCATCA
CAGGAATCAGGGGACTGTGCAATGGACTGGGACCTGCCCTGTACGGCTTCATCTTTTATATGTTCCACGT
GGAGCTGACCGAGCTGGGCCCAAAGCTGAACTCCAACAATGTGCCACTGCAGGGAGCCGTGATCCCAGGA
CCACCTTTCCTGTTTGGAGCATGTATCGTGCTGATGTCTTTTCTGGTGGCCCTGTTCATCCCAGAGTACT
CCAAGGCCTCTGGCGTGCAGAAGCACTCCAACAGCTCCTCTGGCTCTCTGACCAATACACCTGAGAGAGG
CAGCGACGAGGATATCGAGCCACTGCTGCAGGATAGCTCCATCTGGGAGCTGTCTAGCTTCGAGGAGCCC
GGCAATCAGTGTACCGAGCTGTAAGACCCAGCTTTCTTGTACAAAGTTGGCATTATAAGAAAGCATTGCT
TATCAATTTGTTGCAACGAACAGGTCACTATCAGTCAAAATAAAATCATTATTTGCCATCCAGCTGATAT
CCCCTATAGTGAGTCGTATTACATGGTCATAGCTGTTTCCTGGCAGCTCTGGCCCGTGTCTCAAAATCTC
TGATGTTACATTGCACAAGATAAAATAATATCATCATGAACAATAAAACTGTCTGCTTACATAAACAGTA
ATACAAGGGGTGTTATGAGCCATATTCAACGGGAAACGTCGAGGCCGCGATTAAATTCCAACATGGATGC
TGATTTATATGGGTATAAATGGGCTCGCGATAATGTCGGGCAATCAGGTGCGACAATCTATCGCTTGTAT
GGGAAGCCCGATGCGCCAGAGTTGTTTCTGAAACATGGCAAAGGTAGCGTTGCCAATGATGTTACAGATG
AGATGGTCAGACTAAACTGGCTGACGGAATTTATGCCTCTTCCGACCATCAAGCATTTTATCCGTACTCC
TGATGATGCATGGTTACTCACCACTGCGATCCCCGGAAAAACAGCATTCCAGGTATTAGAAGAATATCCT
GATTCAGGTGAAAATATTGTTGATGCGCTGGCAGTGTTCCTGCGCCGGTTGCATTCGATTCCTGTTTGTA
ATTGTCCTTTTAACAGCGATCGCGTATTTCGTCTCGCTCAGGCGCAATCACGAATGAATAACGGTTTGGT
TGATGCGAGTGATTTTGATGACGAGCGTAATGGCTGGCCTGTTGAACAAGTCTGGAAAGAAATGCATAAA
CTTTTGCCATTCTCACCGGATTCAGTCGTCACTCATGGTGATTTCTCACTTGATAACCTTATTTTTGACG
AGGGGAAATTAATAGGTTGTATTGATGTTGGACGAGTCGGAATCGCAGACCGATACCAGGATCTTGCCAT
CCTATGGAACTGCCTCGGTGAGTTTTCTCCTTCATTACAGAAACGGCTTTTTCAAAAATATGGTATTGAT
AATCCTGATATGAATAAATTGCAGTTTCATTTGATGCTCGATGAGTTTTTCTAATCAGAATTGGTTAATT
GGTTGTAACACTGGCAGAGCATTACGCTGACTTGACGGGACGGCGCAAGCTCATGACCAAAATCCCTTAA
CGTGAGTTACGCGTCGTTCCACTGAGCGTCAGACCCCGTAGAAAAGATCAAAGGATCTTCTTGAGATCCT
TTTTTTCTGCGCGTAATCTGCTGCTTGCAAACAAAAAAACCACCGCTACCAGCGGTGGTTTGTTTGCCGG
ATCAAGAGCTACCAACTCTTTTTCCGAAGGTAACTGGCTTCAGCAGAGCGCAGATACCAAATACTGTTCT
TCTAGTGTAGCCGTAGTTAGGCCACCACTTCAAGAACTCTGTAGCACCGCCTACATACCTCGCTCTGCTA
ATCCTGTTACCAGTGGCTGCTGCCAGTGGCGATAAGTCGTGTCTTACCGGGTTGGACTCAAGACGATAGT
TACCGGATAAGGCGCAGCGGTCGGGCTGAACGGGGGGTTCGTGCACACAGCCCAGCTTGGAGCGAACGAC
CTACACCGAACTGAGATACCTACAGCGTGAGCTATGAGAAAGCGCCACGCTTCCCGAAGGGAGAAAGGCG
GACAGGTATCCGGTAAGCGGCAGGGTCGGAACAGGAGAGCGCACGAGGGAGCTTCCAGGGGGAAACGCCT
GGTATCTTTATAGTCCTGTCGGGTTTCGCCACCTCTGACTTGAGCGTCGATTTTTGTGATGCTCGTCAGG
GGGGCGGAGCCTATGGAAAAACGCCAGCAACGCGGCCTTTTTACGGTTCCTGGCCTTTTGCTGGCCTTTT
GCTCACATGTT
Features (pLannotate 1.2.2; 10 found; start..end, strand, type, name):
    121..213     +  CDS            lacI (fragment): lac repressor; lacI; The lac repressor binds to the lac operator to inhibit transcription in E. coli. This inhibition can be relieved by adding lactose or isopropyl-β-D-thiogalactopyranoside (IPTG).
    268..295     -  terminator     rrnB T2 terminator: transcription terminator T2 from the E. coli rrnB gene
    427..470     +  terminator     rrnB T1 terminator: Escherichia coli rrnB; transcription terminator T1 from the E. coli rrnB gene
    517..553     -  CDS            lacZα (fragment): LacZα fragment of β-galactosidase; lacZ fragment
    569..668     +  protein_bind   attL1: mutant version of attL; recombination site for the Gateway® LR reaction LR Clonase™
    674..2191    +  CDS            MFSD14B: MF14B_HUMAN - Also known as HIATL1 Experimental evidence at protein level: Swiss-Prot protein existence level 1. From Homo sapiens (Human).
   2196..2295    -  protein_bind   attL2: mutant version of attL; recombination site for the Gateway® LR reaction LR Clonase™
   2313..2331    -  promoter       T7 promoter: promoter for bacteriophage T7 RNA polymerase
   2465..3274    +  CDS            KanR: aminoglycoside phosphotransferase; aph(3')-Ia; confers resistance to kanamycin in bacteria or G418 (Geneticin®) in eukaryotes
   3421..4009    +  rep_origin     ori: high-copy-number ColE1/pMB1/pBR322/pUC origin of replication
