[The description below was written by a language model from this plasmid's Addgene catalogue record and pLannotate feature annotations shown in this document.]
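Description:
pDONR221-MFSD14B_STOP is a Gateway entry clone built on the pDONR221 backbone, carrying a codon-optimized open reading frame for human MFSD14B (also known as HIATL1 or FLJ14753), a major facilitator superfamily domain-containing protein included in a large collection of solute carrier transporter clones. The plasmid is about 4.1 kb. It is propagated in E. coli at high copy through a ColE1/pUC-type origin of replication and is selected with kanamycin via an aminoglycoside phosphotransferase (KanR) gene. Although the catalogue lists the vector type as mammalian expression, the annotated features show no eukaryotic promoter or polyadenylation signal. The construct is therefore a shuttle intermediate, not an expression plasmid in its own right.

The roughly 1.5 kb ORF sits between attL1 and attL2 recombination sites, which allow directional transfer into any attR-containing destination vector through an LR Clonase reaction. The destination vector then supplies the promoter, tags and selection appropriate to the intended host. This version keeps a stop codon at the end of the ORF, so it suits untagged or N-terminally tagged expression and will not read through into C-terminal fusion partners. The depositor notes that a companion clone without the stop codon exists for that purpose. Upstream of attL1 lie the rrnB T1 and T2 transcription terminators, which insulate the insert from read-through transcription in bacteria. A T7 promoter lies beyond attL2, oriented toward the insert, and short lacZα and lacI fragments are backbone remnants. Two sequence records are provided, of identical length and with the same ten features, differing only in orientation and start position.
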