Addgene plasmid #161047: pDONR221-MFSD14B_STOP
Purpose: Gateway entry clone with codon-optimized ORF sequence for subcloning into custom expression vectors. Contains a STOP codon at the end of the codon-optimized ORF sequence.
Depositing lab: RESOLUTE Consortium & Giulio Superti-Furga. Depositing organization: CeMM Research Center for Molecular Medicine. Publication: The RESOLUTE consortium: unlocking SLC transporters for drug discovery. Superti-Furga G, Lackner D, Wiedmer T, Ingles-Prieto A, Barbosa B, Girardi E, Goldmann U, Gurtl B, Klavins K, Klimek C, Lindinger S, Lineiro-Retes E, Muller AC, Onstein S, Redinger G, Reil D, Sedlyarov V, Wolf G, Crawford M, Everley R, ... Steppan CM. Nat Rev Drug Discov. 2020 Jul;19(7):429-430. doi: 10.1038/d41573-020-00056-6. PubMed 32265506.
Backbone
  Vector backbone: pDONR221
  Backbone manufacturer: ThermoFisher Scientific
  Backbone size w/o insert (bp): 2550
  Vector type: Mammalian Expression
Growth in bacteria
  Bacterial resistance: Kanamycin, 50 μg/mL
  Growth temperature: 37°C
  Growth strain: NEB Stable
  Copy number: High Copy
Gene/Insert
  Gene/Insert name: MFSD14B (alt name: FLJ14753, HIATL1)
  Species: H. sapiens (human)
  Insert size (bp): 1521
  Entrez Gene: HIATL1 (a.k.a. FLJ14753, MGC117350)
  Cloning method: Gateway Cloning
  Sequencing primers: 5′ M13-fwd; 3′ M13-rev
Terms and licenses: Academic/Nonprofit Terms; Industry Terms
Depositor comments: This plasmid contains a STOP codon at the end of the codon-optimized ORF. For the version of this plasmid that does not contain a STOP codon, please see Addgene plasmid 131881 For more information on the full Resolute plasmid collection, please see www.addgene.org/depositor-collections/re-solute/. Please provide your feedback on this plasmid to the RESOLUTE consortium by filling out their RESOLUTE repository feedback form: https://forms.office.com/Pages/ResponsePage.aspx?id=0e05yklzmkS7rjFGQL4N7z4feCLQvEJAmVcOCM_u885UN1JJRko0Ukg4TVQwNTZLOUxPQVJWT1NHUCQlQCN0PWcu
How to cite: pDONR221-MFSD14B_STOP was a gift from RESOLUTE Consortium & Giulio Superti-Furga (Addgene plasmid # 161047 ; http://n2t.net/addgene:161047 ; RRID:Addgene_161047)
