>Addgene plasmid #161047 | pDONR221-MFSD14B_STOP | depositor partial sequence | sequence record 312029 | Codon-optimized ORF of MFSD14B
ATGTCCGTGGAGCCACCTCCAGAGCTGGAGGAGAAGGCAGCATCTGAGCCAGAGGCAGGAGCCATGCCTG
AGAAGAGGGCAGGAGCACAGGCAGCAGGATCTACATGGCTGCAGGGCTTTGGCAGACCCAGCGTGTACCA
CGCCGCCATCGTGATCTTCCTGGAGTTCTTTGCCTGGGGCCTGCTGACCACACCTATGCTGACCGTGCTG
CACGAGACATTTTCCCAGCACACCTTCCTGATGAACGGCCTGATCCAGGGCGTGAAGGGCCTGCTGTCTT
TTCTGAGCGCCCCACTGATCGGCGCCCTGAGCGACGTGTGGGGCCGGAAGCCTTTTCTGCTGGGCACCGT
GTTCTTTACATGCTTCCCAATCCCCCTGATGAGAATCTCCCCTTGGTGGTATTTCGCCATGATCTCCGTG
TCTGGCGTGTTCAGCGTGACATTTTCCGTGATCTTCGCCTACGTGGCCGATGTGACACAGGAGCACGAGC
GGAGCACCGCATATGGATGGGTGAGCGCCACCTTTGCCGCATCCCTGGTGAGCTCCCCAGCAATCGGAGC
ATACCTGAGCGCCTCCTATGGCGACTCTCTGGTGGTGCTGGTGGCAACCGTGGTGGCCCTGCTGGATATC
TGCTTCATCCTGGTGGCCGTGCCTGAGAGCCTGCCAGAGAAGATGCGGCCAGTGTCTTGGGGAGCACAGA
TCAGCTGGAAGCAGGCAGACCCCTTTGCCAGCCTGAAGAAGGTCGGCAAGGATTCCACAGTGCTGCTGAT
CTGTATCACCGTGTTCCTGTCCTACCTGCCTGAGGCCGGCCAGTACTCTAGCTTCTTTCTGTATCTGAGG
CAGGTCATCGGCTTTGGCAGCGTGAAGATCGCCGCCTTCATCGCCATGGTGGGCATCCTGTCCATCGTGG
CCCAGACAGCCTTCCTGTCCATCCTGATGCGCTCTCTGGGCAACAAGAATACCGTGCTGCTGGGCCTGGG
CTTTCAGATGCTGCAGCTGGCCTGGTATGGCTTCGGCTCTCAGGCCTGGATGATGTGGGCAGCAGGAACA
GTGGCAGCAATGTCCTCTATCACCTTTCCCGCCATCTCTGCCCTGGTGAGCAGGAACGCAGAGAGCGACC
AGCAGGGAGTGGCACAGGGCATCATCACAGGAATCAGGGGACTGTGCAATGGACTGGGACCTGCCCTGTA
CGGCTTCATCTTTTATATGTTCCACGTGGAGCTGACCGAGCTGGGCCCAAAGCTGAACTCCAACAATGTG
CCACTGCAGGGAGCCGTGATCCCAGGACCACCTTTCCTGTTTGGAGCATGTATCGTGCTGATGTCTTTTC
TGGTGGCCCTGTTCATCCCAGAGTACTCCAAGGCCTCTGGCGTGCAGAAGCACTCCAACAGCTCCTCTGG
CTCTCTGACCAATACACCTGAGAGAGGCAGCGACGAGGATATCGAGCCACTGCTGCAGGATAGCTCCATC
TGGGAGCTGTCTAGCTTCGAGGAGCCCGGCAATCAGTGTACCGAGCTGTAA
